>Addgene plasmid #207370 | B-HeFSpCas9-A926Q | addgene full sequence | sequence record 410164 | Addgene NGS Result
CTAGAGGTACCCGTTACATAACTTACGGTAAATGGCCCGCCTGGCTGACCGCCCAACGACCCCCGCCCAT
TGACGTCAATAGTAACGCCAATAGGGACTTTCCATTGACGTCAATGGGTGGAGTATTTACGGTAAACTGC
CCACTTGGCAGTACATCAAGTGTATCATATGCCAAGTACGCCCCCTATTGACGTCAATGACGGTAAATGG
CCCGCCTGGCATTGTGCCCAGTACATGACCTTATGGGACTTTCCTACTTGGCAGTACATCTACGTATTAG
TCATCGCTATTACCATGGTCGAGGTGAGCCCCACGTTCTGCTTCACTCTCCCCATCTCCCCCCCCTCCCC
ACCCCCAATTTTGTATTTATTTATTTTTTAATTATTTTGTGCAGCGATGGGGGCGGGGGGGGGGGGGGGG
CGCGCGCCAGGCGGGGCGGGGCGGGGCGAGGGGCGGGGCGGGGCGAGGCGGAGAGGTGCGGCGGCAGCCA
ATCAGAGCGGCGCGCTCCGAAAGTTTCCTTTTATGGCGAGGCGGCGGCGGCGGCGGCCCTATAAAAAGCG
AAGCGCGCGGCGGGCGGGAGTCGCTGCGCGCTGCCTTCGCCCCGTGCCCCGCTCCGCCGCCGCCTCGCGC
CGCCCGCCCCGGCTCTGACTGACCGCGTTACTCCCACAGGTGAGCGGGCGGGACGGCCCTTCTCCTCCGG
GCTGTAATTAGCTGAGCAAGAGGTAAGGGTTTAAGGGATGGTTGGTTGGTGGGGTATTAATGTTTAATTA
CCTGGAGCACCTGCCTGAAATCACTTTTTTTCAGGTTGGACCGGTGCCACCATGGACTATAAGGACCACG
ACGGAGACTACAAGGATCATGATATTGATTACAAAGACGATGACGATAAGATGGCCCCAAAGAAGAAGCG
GAAGGTCGGTATCCACGGAGTCCCAGCAGCCGACAAGAAGTACAGCATCGGCCTGGACATCGGCACCAAC
TCTGTGGGCTGGGCCGTGATCACCGACGAGTACAAGGTGCCCAGCAAGAAATTCAAGGTGCTGGGCAACA
CCGACCGGCACAGCATCAAGAAGAACCTGATCGGAGCCCTGCTGTTCGACAGCGGCGAAACAGCCGAGGC
CACCCGGCTGAAGAGAACCGCCAGAAGAAGATACACCAGACGGAAGAACCGGATCTGCTATCTGCAAGAG
ATCTTCAGCAACGAGATGGCCAAGGTGGACGACAGCTTCTTCCACAGACTGGAAGAGTCCTTCCTGGTGG
AAGAGGATAAGAAGCACGAGCGGCACCCCATCTTCGGCAACATCGTGGACGAGGTGGCCTACCACGAGAA
GTACCCCACCATCTACCACCTGAGAAAGAAACTGGTGGACAGCACCGACAAGGCCGACCTGCGGCTGATC
TATCTGGCCCTGGCCCACATGATCAAGTTCCGGGGCCACTTCCTGATCGAGGGCGACCTGAACCCCGACA
ACAGCGACGTGGACAAGCTGTTCATCCAGCTGGTGCAGACCTACAACCAGCTGTTCGAGGAAAACCCCAT
CAACGCCAGCGGCGTGGACGCCAAGGCCATCCTGTCTGCCAGACTGAGCAAGAGCAGACGGCTGGAAAAT
CTGATCGCCCAGCTGCCCGGCGAGAAGAAGAATGGCCTGTTCGGAAACCTGATTGCCCTGAGCCTGGGCC
TGACCCCCAACTTCAAGAGCAACTTCGACCTGGCCGAGGATGCCAAACTGCAGCTGAGCAAGGACACCTA
CGACGACGACCTGGACAACCTGCTGGCCCAGATCGGCGACCAGTACGCCGACCTGTTTCTGGCCGCCAAG
AACCTGTCCGACGCCATCCTGCTGAGCGACATCCTGAGAGTGAACACCGAGATCACCAAGGCCCCCCTGA
GCGCCTCTATGATCAAGAGATACGACGAGCACCACCAGGACCTGACCCTGCTGAAAGCTCTCGTGCGGCA
GCAGCTGCCTGAGAAGTACAAAGAGATTTTCTTCGACCAGAGCAAGAACGGCTACGCCGGCTACATTGAC
GGCGGAGCCAGCCAGGAAGAGTTCTACAAGTTCATCAAGCCCATCCTGGAAAAGATGGACGGCACCGAGG
AACTGCTCGTGAAGCTGAACAGAGAGGACCTGCTGCGGAAGCAGCGGACCTTCGACAACGGCAGCATCCC
CCACCAGATCCACCTGGGAGAGCTGCACGCCATTCTGCGGCGGCAGGAAGATTTTTACCCATTCCTGAAG
GACAACCGGGAAAAGATCGAGAAGATCCTGACCTTCCGCATCCCCTACTACGTGGGCCCTCTGGCCAGGG
GAAACAGCAGATTCGCCTGGATGACCAGAAAGAGCGAGGAAACCATCACCCCCTGGAACTTCGAGGAAGT
GGTGGACAAGGGCGCTTCCGCCCAGAGCTTCATCGAGCGGATGACCGCCTTCGATAAGAACCTGCCCAAC
GAGAAGGTGCTGCCCAAGCACAGCCTGCTGTACGAGTACTTCACCGTGTATAACGAGCTGACCAAAGTGA
AATACGTGACCGAGGGAATGAGAAAGCCCGCCTTCCTGAGCGGCGAGCAGAAAAAGGCCATCGTGGACCT
GCTGTTCAAGACCAACCGGAAAGTGACCGTGAAGCAGCTGAAAGAGGACTACTTCAAGAAAATCGAGTGC
TTCGACTCCGTGGAAATCTCCGGCGTGGAAGATCGGTTCAACGCCTCCCTGGGCACATACCACGATCTGC
TGAAAATTATCAAGGACAAGGACTTCCTGGACAATGAGGAAAACGAGGACATTCTGGAAGATATCGTGCT
GACCCTGACACTGTTTGAGGACAGAGAGATGATCGAGGAACGGCTGAAAACCTATGCCCACCTGTTCGAC
GACAAAGTGATGAAGCAGCTGAAGCGGCGGAGATACACCGGCTGGGGCGCGCTGAGCCGGAAGCTGATCA
ACGGCATCCGCGACAAGCAGTCCGGCAAGACAATCCTGGATTTCCTGAAGTCCGACGGCTTCGCCAACAG
AAACTTCATGGCGCTGATCCACGACGACAGCCTGACCTTTAAAGAGGACATCCAGAAAGCCCAGGTGTCC
GGCCAGGGCGATAGCCTGCACGAGCACATTGCCAATCTCGCCGGCAGCCCCGCCATTAAGAAGGGCATCC
TCCAGACAGTGAAGGTGGTGGACGAGCTGGTGAAAGTGATGGGCCGGCACAAGCCCGAGAACATCGTGAT
CGAAATGGCCAGAGAGAACCAGACCACCCAGAAGGGACAGAAGAACAGTCGCGAGAGAATGAAGCGGATC
GAAGAGGGCATCAAAGAGCTGGGCAGCCAGATCCTGAAAGAACACCCCGTGGAAAACACCCAGCTCCAGA
ACGAGAAGCTGTACCTGTACTACCTCCAGAATGGGCGGGATATGTACGTGGACCAGGAACTGGACATCAA
CCGGCTGTCCGACTACGATGTGGACCATATCGTGCCTCAGAGCTTTCTGGCGGACGACTCCATCGACAAC
AAGGTGCTGACCAGAAGCGACAAGAACCGGGGCAAGAGCGACAACGTGCCCTCCGAAGAGGTCGTGAAGA
AGATGAAGAACTACTGGCGGCAGCTGCTGAACGCCAAGCTGATTACCCAGAGAAAGTTCGACAATCTGAC
CAAGGCCGAGAGAGGCGGCCTGAGCGAACTGGATAAGGCCGGCTTCATCAAGAGACAGCTGGTGGAAACC
CGGCAGATCACAAAGCACGTGGCACAGATCCTGGACTCCCGGATGAACACTAAGTACGACGAGAATGACA
AGCTGATCCGGGAAGTGAAAGTGATCACCCTGAAGTCCAAGCTGGTGTCCGATTTCCGGAAGGATTTCCA
GTTTTACAAAGTGCGCGAGATCAACAACTACCACCACGCCCACGACGCGTACCTGAACGCCGTCGTGGGA
ACCGCCCTGATCAAAAAGTACCCTGCGCTGGGTGGCAAGGTGTACGATGTACGGAAGATGATCGCCAAGA
GCGAGCAGGAAATCGGCAAGGCTACCGCCAAGTACTTCTTCTACAGCAACATCATGAACTTTTTCAAGAC
CGAGATTACCCTGGCCAACGGCGAGATCCGGAAGGCGCCTCTGATCGAGACAAACGGCGAAACCGGGGAG
ATCGTGTGGGATAAGGGCCGGGATTTTGCCACCGTGCGGAAAGTGCTGAGCATGCCCCAAGTGAATATCG
TGAAAAAGACCGAGGTGCAGACAGGCGGCTTCAGCAAAGAGTCTATCCTGCCCAAGAGGAACAGCGATAA
GCTGATCGCCAGAAAGAAGGACTGGGACCCTAAGAAGTACGGCGGCTTCGACAGCCCCACCGTGGCCTAT
TCTGTGCTGGTGGTGGCCAAAGTGGAAAAGGGCAAGTCCAAGAAACTGAAGAGTGTGAAAGAGCTGCTGG
GGATCACCATCATGGAAAGAAGCAGCTTCGAGAAGAATCCCATCGACTTTCTGGAAGCCAAGGGCTACAA
AGAAGTGAAAAAGGACCTGATCATCAAGCTGCCTAAGTACTCCCTGTTCGAGCTGGAAAACGGCCGGAAG
AGAATGCTGGCCTCTGCCGGCGAACTGCAGAAGGGAAACGAACTGGCCCTGCCCTCCAAATATGTGAACT
TCCTGTACCTGGCCAGCCACTATGAGAAGCTGAAGGGCTCCCCCGAGGATAATGAGCAGAAACAGCTGTT
TGTGGAACAGCACAAGCACTACCTGGACGAGATCATCGAGCAGATCAGCGAGTTCTCCAAGAGAGTGATC
CTGGCCGACGCTAATCTGGACAAAGTGCTGTCCGCCTACAACAAGCACCGGGATAAGCCCATCAGAGAGC
AGGCCGAGAATATCATCCACCTGTTTACCCTGACCAATCTGGGAGCCCCTGCCGCCTTCAAGTACTTTGA
CACCACCATCGACCGGAAGAGGTACACCAGCACCAAAGAGGTGCTGGACGCCACCCTGATCCACCAGAGC
ATCACCGGCCTGTACGAGACACGGATCGACCTGTCTCAGCTGGGAGGCGACAAAAGGCCGGCGGCCACGA
AAAAGGCCGGCCAGGCAAAAAAGAAAAAGTAAGAATTCCTAGAGCTCGCTGATCAGCCTCGACTGTGCCT
TCTAGTTGCCAGCCATCTGTTGTTTGCCCCTCCCCCGTGCCTTCCTTGACCCTGGAAGGTGCCACTCCCA
CTGTCCTTTCCTAATAAAATGAGGAAATTGCATCGCATTGTCTGAGTAGGTGTCATTCTATTCTGGGGGG
TGGGGTGGGGCAGGACAGCAAGGGGGAGGATTGGGAAGAGAATAGCAGGCATGCTGGGGAGCGGCCGCAG
GAACCCCTAGTGATGGAGTTGGCCACTCCCTCTCTGCGCGCTCGCTCGCTCACTGAGGCCGGGCGACCAA
AGGTCGCCCGACGCCCGGGCTTTGCCCGGGCGGCCTCAGTGAGCGAGCGAGCGCGCAGCTGCCTGCAGGG
GCGCCTGATGCGGTATTTTCTCCTTACGCATCTGTGCGGTATTTCACACCGCATA
[95 nt withheld, positions 5516-5610]
T
[46 nt withheld, positions 5612-5657]
C
[141 nt withheld, positions 5659-5799]
CCTTTGACGTTGGAGTCCACGTTCTTT
[37 nt withheld, positions 5827-5863]
ACTCTATCTCGGGCTATTCTTTTGATTTATAAGGGATTTTGCCGATTTCGGTCTATTGGTTAAAAAATGA
GCTGATTTAACAAAAATTTAACGCGAATTTTAACAAAATATTAACGTTTACAATTTTATGGTGCACTCTC
AGTACAATCTGCTCTGATGCCGCATAGTTAAGCCAGCCCCGACACCCGCCAACACCCGCTGACGCGCCCT
GACGGGCTTGTCTGCTCCCGGCATCCGCTTACAGACAAGCTGTGACCGTCTCCGGGAGCTGCATGTGTCA
GAGGTTTTCACCGTCATCACCGAAACGCGCGAGACGAAAGGGCCTCGTGATACGCCTATTTTTATAGGTT
AATGTCATGATAATAATGGTTTCTTAGACGTCAGGTGGCACTTTTCGGGGAAATGTGCGCGGAACCCCTA
TTTGTTTATTTTTCTAAATACATTCAAATATGTATCCGCTCATGAGACAATAACCCTGATAAATGCTTCA
ATAATATTGAAAAAGGAAGAGTATGAGTATTCAACATTTCCGTGTCGCCCTTATTCCCTTTTTTGCGGCA
TTTTGCCTTCCTGTTTTTGCTCACCCAGAAACGCTGGTGAAAGTAAAAGATGCTGAAGATCAGTTGGGTG
CACGAGTGGGTTACATCGAACTGGATCTCAACAGCGGTAAGATCCTTGAGAGTTTTCGCCCCGAAGAACG
TTTTCCAATGATGAGCACTTTTAAAGTTCTGCTATGTGGCGCGGTATTATCCCGTATTGACGCCGGGCAA
GAGCAACTCGGTCGCCGCATACACTATTCTCAGAATGACTTGGTTGAGTACTCACCAGTCACAGAAAAGC
ATCTTACGGATGGCATGACAGTAAGAGAATTATGCAGTGCTGCCATAACCATGAGTGATAACACTGCGGC
CAACTTACTTCTGACAACGATCGGAGGACCGAAGGAGCTAACCGCTTTTTTGCACAACATGGGGGATCAT
GTAACTCGCCTTGATCGTTGGGAACCGGAGCTGAATGAAGCCATACCAAACGACGAGCGTGACACCACGA
TGCCTGTAGCAATGGCAACAACGTTGCGCAAACTATTAACTGGCGAACTACTTACTCTAGCTTCCCGGCA
ACAATTAATAGACTGGATGGAGGCGGATAAAGTTGCAGGACCACTTCTGCGCTCGGCCCTTCCGGCTGGC
TGGTTTATTGCTGATAAATCTGGAGCCGGTGAGCGTGGAAGCCGCGGTATCATTGCAGCACTGGGGCCAG
ATGGTAAGCCCTCCCGTATCGTAGTTATCTACACGACGGGGAGTCAGGCAACTATGGATGAACGAAATAG
ACAGATCGCTGAGATAGGTGCCTCACTGATTAAGCATTGGTAACTGTCAGACCAAGTTTACTCATATATA
CTTTAGATTGATTTAAAACTTCATTTTTAATTTAAAAGGATCTAGGTGAAGATCCTTTTTGATAATCTCA
TGACCAAAATCCCTTAACGTGAGTTTTCGTTCCACTGAGCGTCAGACCCCGTAGAAAAGATCAAAGGATC
TTCTTGAGATCCTTTTTTTCTGCGCGTAATCTGCTGCTTGCAAACAAAAAAACCACCGCTACCAGCGGTG
GTTTGTTTGCCGGATCAAGAGCTACCAACTCTTTTTCCGAAGGTAACTGGCTTCAGCAGAGCGCAGATAC
CAAATACTGTTCTTCTAGTGTAGCCGTAGTTAGGCCACCACTTCAAGAACTCTGTAGCACCGCCTACATA
CCTCGCTCTGCTAATCCTGTTACCAGTGGCTGCTGCCAGTGGCGATAAGTCGTGTCTTACCGGGTTGGAC
TCAAGACGATAGTTACCGGATAAGGCGCAGCGGTCGGGCTGAACGGGGGGTTCGTGCACACAGCCCAGCT
TGGAGCGAACGACCTACACCGAACTGAGATACCTACAGCGTGAGCTATGAGAAAGCGCCACGCTTCCCGA
AGGGAGAAAGGCGGACAGGTATCCGGTAAGCGGCAGGGTCGGAACAGGAGAGCGCACGAGGGAGCTTCCA
GGGGGAAACGCCTGGTATCTTTATAGTCCTGTCGGGTTTCGCCACCTCTGACTTGAGCGTCGATTTTTGT
GATGCTCGTCAGGGGGGCGGAGCCTATGGAAAAACGCCAGCAACGCGGCCTTTTTACGGTTCCTGGCCTT
TTGCTGGCCTTTTGCTCACATG
Features (pLannotate 1.2.2; 15 found; start..end, strand, type, name):
     12..297     +  enhancer       CMV enhancer: human cytomegalovirus immediate early enhancer; contains an 18-bp deletion relative to the standard CMV enhancer
    299..576     +  promoter       chicken β-actin promoter: No description available
    577..804     +  intron         hybrid intron: hybrid between chicken β-actin (CBA) and minute virus of mice (MMV) introns (Gray et al., 2011)
    942..3951    +  CDS            eSpCas9(1.1) (fragment): Cas9 endonuclease from the Streptococcus pyogenes Type II CRISPR/Cas system, mutated to improve targeting specificity (Slaymaker et al., 2016) carries the mutations K848A, K1003A, and R1060A
   3956..5021    +  CDS            Cas9(C) (fragment): C-terminal portion of Streptococcus pyogenes Cas9 (Zetsche et al., 2015)
   5022..5069    +  CDS            nucleoplasmin NLS: bipartite nuclear localization signal from nucleoplasmin
   5103..5214    +  polyA_signal   bGH poly(A) signal: bovine growth hormone polyadenylation signal
   5319..5459    +  repeat_region  AAV2 ITR: inverted terminal repeat of adeno-associated virus serotype 2 inverted
   5464..5515    -  misc_feature   bom (fragment): basis of mobility region from pBR322
   5534..5989    +  rep_origin     f1 ori (sequence partly withheld): f1 bacteriophage origin of replication; arrow indicates direction of (+) strand synthesis
   5990..6039    -  misc_feature   bom (fragment): basis of mobility region from pBR322
   6141..6176    -  CDS            rop (fragment): Rop protein, which maintains plasmids at low copy number; rop
   6271..6375    +  promoter       AmpR promoter: bla
   6376..7236    +  CDS            AmpR: β-lactamase; bla; confers resistance to ampicillin, carbenicillin, and related antibiotics
   7407..7995    +  rep_origin     ori: high-copy-number ColE1/pMB1/pBR322/pUC origin of replication
