[The description below was written by a language model from this plasmid's Addgene catalogue record and pLannotate feature annotations shown in this document.]
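Description:
B-HeFSpCas9-A926Q is a mammalian expression plasmid for a human codon-optimized, increased-fidelity variant of Streptococcus pyogenes Cas9. It is built on a pX330-like backbone from which the U6-sgRNA cassette has been removed, so it supplies only the nuclease and a guide RNA must come from a separate construct. The plasmid is propagated in E. coli at high copy from a ColE1/pUC-type origin and selected with ampicillin through the β-lactamase gene. The backbone also carries an f1 phage origin and a single annotated AAV2 inverted terminal repeat, a remnant of the pX330 lineage. With only one ITR detected, the record gives no indication that the plasmid is meant for AAV packaging.

Expression is driven by the CBh promoter, which the feature table resolves into a CMV enhancer, the chicken β-actin promoter and a hybrid CBA/MVM intron. The transcript ends at a bovine growth hormone polyadenylation signal. The Cas9 open reading frame carries an N-terminal 3xFLAG tag according to the catalogue entry, although this tag is not annotated in the feature table, and a C-terminal bipartite nucleoplasmin nuclear localization signal.

The listed mutations combine N497A, R661A and Q695A with K848A, K1003A and R1060A, the latter three being the eSpCas9(1.1) set recognised by the annotation. In addition, residues 1005–1013 are replaced by two glycines, which probably explains why the coding sequence is annotated as two fragments. The name implies a further A926Q substitution, but this change is not included in the recorded mutation field.

The plasmid is used for genome editing in mammalian cells where reduced off-target cleavage is needed, as one of a series of fidelity-graded SpCas9 variants to be matched to particular targets.
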