Addgene plasmid #207370: B-HeFSpCas9-A926Q
Purpose: Expression plasmid for human codon-optimized increased-fidelity (i.e. high-fidelity) SpCas9 variant
Depositing lab: Ervin Welker. Depositing organization: HUN-REN Research Centre for Natural Sciences. Publication: A cleavage rule for selection of increased-fidelity SpCas9 variants with high efficiency and no detectable off-targets. Kulcsar PI, Talas A, Ligeti Z, Toth E, Rakvacs Z, Bartos Z, Krausz SL, Welker A, Vegi VL, Huszar K, Welker E. Nat Commun. 2023 Sep 16;14(1):5746. doi: 10.1038/s41467-023-41393-5. PubMed 37717069.
Backbone
  Vector backbone: pX330-like (without U6-sgRNA coding sequence)
  Vector type: Mammalian Expression, CRISPR
Growth in bacteria
  Bacterial resistance: Ampicillin, 100 μg/mL
  Growth temperature: 37°C
  Growth strain: DH5alpha
  Copy number: High Copy
Gene/Insert
  Gene/Insert name: B-HeFSpCas9-A926Q
  Species: S. pyogenes
  Insert size (bp): 4251
  Mutation: N497A, R661A, Q695A, K848A, K1003A, R1060A, amino acids 1005-1013 replaced with two glycine
  Promoter: CBh
  Tag / fusion protein: 3xFLAG (N terminal on insert)
  Cloning method: Gibson Cloning
Terms and licenses: Academic/Nonprofit Terms; Industry Terms: Not Available to Industry
Depositor comments: Please visit https://doi.org/10.1101/2022.08.16.504097 for bioRxiv preprint
How to cite: B-HeFSpCas9-A926Q was a gift from Ervin Welker (Addgene plasmid # 207370 ; http://n2t.net/addgene:207370 ; RRID:Addgene_207370)
